Addgene plasmid #85763: HA-USPL1-C236S-pcDNA3.1
Purpose: mammalian expression of full length HA tagged USPL1, catalytic inactive variant C236S
Depositing lab: Frauke Melchior. Publication: Ubiquitin-specific protease-like 1 (USPL1) is a SUMO isopeptidase with essential, non-catalytic functions. Schulz S, Chachami G, Kozaczkiewicz L, Winter U, Stankovic-Valentin N, Haas P, Hofmann K, Urlaub H, Ovaa H, Wittbrodt J, Meulmeester E, Melchior F. EMBO Rep. 2012 Oct;13(10):930-8. doi: 10.1038/embor.2012.125. Epub 2012 Aug 10. PubMed 22878415.
Backbone
  Vector backbone: pcDNA3.1
  Backbone size w/o insert (bp): 5372
  Total vector size (bp): 8699
  Vector type: Mammalian Expression
  Selectable markers: Neomycin (select with G418)
Growth in bacteria
  Bacterial resistance: Ampicillin, 100 μg/mL
  Growth temperature: 37°C
  Growth strain: DH5alpha
  Copy number: High Copy
Gene/Insert
  Gene/Insert name: USPL1, full length, catalytic inactive variant variant C236S (alt name: C13orf22)
  Species: H. sapiens (human)
  Insert size (bp): 3327
  Mutation: catalytic inactive mutant C236S
  Entrez Gene: USPL1 (a.k.a. C13orf22, D13S106E, bA121O19.1)
  Promoter: CMV
  Tag / fusion protein: HA (N terminal on insert)
  Cloning method: Restriction Enzyme; 5′ cloning site BamHI (not destroyed); 3′ cloning site XhoI (not destroyed)
  Sequencing primers: 5′ T7; 3′ BGH-Reverse
Terms and licenses: Academic/Nonprofit Terms; Industry Terms: Not Available to Industry
How to cite: HA-USPL1-C236S-pcDNA3.1 was a gift from Frauke Melchior (Addgene plasmid # 85763 ; http://n2t.net/addgene:85763 ; RRID:Addgene_85763)
