[The description below was written by a language model from this plasmid's Addgene catalogue record and pLannotate feature annotations shown in this document.]
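Description:
HA-USPL1-C236S-pcDNA3.1 is a mammalian expression plasmid of about 8.7 kb built on the pcDNA3.1 backbone. It carries full-length human USPL1 (also known as C13orf22) with an N-terminal HA epitope tag. The insert, roughly 3.3 kb, was placed between BamHI and XhoI sites, both of which are retained. Transcription is driven by the human cytomegalovirus immediate-early enhancer and promoter and terminated by the bovine growth hormone polyadenylation signal. A T7 promoter upstream and an SP6 promoter in reverse orientation downstream flank the cloning region. The annotation detects the tag only as a short partial match to a 3xHA element, which is consistent with a single HA copy immediately ahead of the USPL1 open reading frame. A few other short fragment calls (HIV-1 LTR, ble, lacI, bom) look like partial sequence matches within backbone sequence rather than functional elements.

In E. coli the plasmid is maintained at high copy through a ColE1/pUC-type origin and selected with ampicillin via the β-lactamase gene; an f1 origin is also present. For mammalian cells, an SV40 early promoter drives the neomycin phosphotransferase gene, followed by an SV40 poly(A) signal, which allows G418 selection of stable transfectants.

USPL1 is a SUMO-specific isopeptidase that also has a role in snRNA transcription at Cajal bodies. The C236S substitution makes the enzyme catalytically inactive. The construct therefore suits experiments that separate catalytic from non-catalytic functions of USPL1, for example as an inactive control or in rescue experiments, with the HA tag allowing detection or immunoprecipitation of the expressed protein.
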