Features (pLannotate 1.2.2; 22 found; start..end, strand, type, name):
     28..80      -  misc_feature   bom (fragment): basis of mobility region from pBR322
    235..614     +  enhancer       CMV enhancer: human cytomegalovirus immediate early enhancer
    615..818     +  promoter       CMV promoter: human cytomegalovirus (CMV) immediate early promoter
    814..847     +  LTR            5' LTR (truncated) (fragment): truncated 5' long terminal repeat (LTR) from HIV-1
    863..881     +  promoter       T7 promoter: promoter for bacteriophage T7 RNA polymerase
    916..937     +  CDS            3xHA (fragment): three tandem HA epitope tags
    949..4224    +  CDS            USPL1: USPL1_HUMAN - Also known as C13orf22, D13S106. Experimental evidence at protein level: Swiss-Prot protein existence level 1. SUMO-specific isopeptidase involved in protein desumoylation. Specifically binds SUMO proteins with a higher affinity for SUMO2 and SUMO3 which it cleaves more efficiently. Also able to process full- length SUMO proteins to their mature forms (PubMed:22878415). Plays a key role in RNA polymerase-II-mediated snRNA transcription in the Cajal bodies (PubMed:24413172). Is a component of complexes that can bind to U snRNA genes (PubMed:24413172). From Homo sapiens (Human).
   4255..4273    -  promoter       SP6 promoter: promoter for bacteriophage SP6 RNA polymerase
   4299..4523    +  polyA_signal   bGH poly(A) signal: bovine growth hormone polyadenylation signal
   4527..4548    +  promoter       SV40 promoter (fragment): SV40 enhancer and early promoter
   4569..4997    +  rep_origin     f1 ori (sequence partly withheld): f1 bacteriophage origin of replication; arrow indicates direction of (+) strand synthesis
   5011..5340    +  promoter       SV40 promoter: SV40 enhancer and early promoter
   5407..6198    +  CDS            neo: KKA2_KLEPN - Also known as kan, nptII. Experimental evidence at protein level: Swiss-Prot protein existence level 1. Resistance to kanamycin, neomycin, paromomycin, ribostamycin, butirosin and gentamicin B. From Klebsiella pneumoniae.
   6222..6380    +  CDS            ble (fragment): BLE_KLEPN - Experimental evidence at protein level: Swiss-Prot protein existence level 1. Binding protein with a strong affinity to the bleomycin family of antibiotics. Binds to CL990; an antimitotic-antibiotic compound. From Klebsiella pneumoniae.
   6375..6496    +  polyA_signal   SV40 poly(A) signal: SV40 polyadenylation signal
   6569..6585    -  protein_bind   lac operator: The lac repressor binds to the lac operator to inhibit transcription in E. coli. This inhibition can be relieved by adding lactose or isopropyl-β-D-thiogalactopyranoside (IPTG). lac repressor encoded by lacI
   6593..6623    -  promoter       lac promoter: promoter for the E. coli lac operon
   6638..6659    -  protein_bind   CAP binding site: CAP binding activates transcription in the presence of cAMP. E. coli catabolite activator protein
   6672..6764    -  CDS            lacI (fragment): lac repressor; lacI; The lac repressor binds to the lac operator to inhibit transcription in E. coli. This inhibition can be relieved by adding lactose or isopropyl-β-D-thiogalactopyranoside (IPTG).
   6947..7535    -  rep_origin     ori: high-copy-number ColE1/pMB1/pBR322/pUC origin of replication
   7706..8566    -  CDS            AmpR: β-lactamase; bla; confers resistance to ampicillin, carbenicillin, and related antibiotics
   8567..8671    -  promoter       AmpR promoter: bla
>Addgene plasmid #85763 | HA-USPL1-C236S-pcDNA3.1 | addgene full sequence | sequence record 169507 | Addgene NGS Result
GACGGATCGGGAGATCTCCCGATCCCCTATGGTGCACTCTCAGTACAATCTGCTCTGATGCCGCATAGTT
AAGCCAGTATCTGCTCCCTGCTTGTGTGTTGGAGGTCGCTGAGTAGTGCGCGAGCAAAATTTAAGCTACA
ACAAGGCAAGGCTTGACCGACAATTGCATGAAGAATCTGCTTAGGGTTAGGCGTTTTGCGCTGCTTCGCG
ATGTACGGGCCAGATATACGCGTTGACATTGATTATTGACTAGTTATTAATAGTAATCAATTACGGGGTC
ATTAGTTCATAGCCCATATATGGAGTTCCGCGTTACATAACTTACGGTAAATGGCCCGCCTGGCTGACCG
CCCAACGACCCCCGCCCATTGACGTCAATAATGACGTATGTTCCCATAGTAACGCCAATAGGGACTTTCC
ATTGACGTCAATGGGTGGAGTATTTACGGTAAACTGCCCACTTGGCAGTACATCAAGTGTATCATATGCC
AAGTACGCCCCCTATTGACGTCAATGACGGTAAATGGCCCGCCTGGCATTATGCCCAGTACATGACCTTA
TGGGACTTTCCTACTTGGCAGTACATCTACGTATTAGTCATCGCTATTACCATGGTGATGCGGTTTTGGC
AGTACATCAATGGGCGTGGATAGCGGTTTGACTCACGGGGATTTCCAAGTCTCCACCCCATTGACGTCAA
TGGGAGTTTGTTTTGGCACCAAAATCAACGGGACTTTCCAAAATGTCGTAACAACTCCGCCCCATTGACG
CAAATGGGCGGTAGGCGTGTACGGTGGGAGGTCTATATAAGCAGAGCTCTCTGGCTAACTAGAGAACCCA
CTGCTTACTGGCTTATCGAAATTAATACGACTCACTATAGGGAGACCCAAGCTTGGTACCATGGCTTCAT
ATCCTTACGATGTTCCAGACTACGCTTCCCTTGGATCCATGATGGATTCTCCGAAGATTGGAAATGGTTT
GCCAGTGATTGGACCAGGGACTGATATAGGGATATCTTCACTCCACATGGTGGGGTATTTGGGAAAAAAT
TTTGATTCAGCTAAAGTTCCATCAGATGAGTATTGCCCTGCTTGTAGAGAGAAGGGAAAGTTAAAAGCCT
TAAAGACTTACCGAATTAGTTTTCAAGAATCTATCTTTTTGTGTGAGGATCTGCAGTGCATCTATCCTTT
GGGCTCTAAATCACTTAATAACCTAATTTCTCCTGATTTGGAAGAATGTCACACTCCACATAAGCCTCAG
AAAAGGAAGAGCTTAGAAAGCAGCTATAAGGATTCACTTCTTTTAGCAAATTCCAAAAAGACTAGAAATT
ATATTGCTATTGACGGTGGAAAAGTTTTGAACAGCAAACATAATGGAGAAGTATATGACGAAACCTCGTC
AAACTTACCTGATAGTAGTGGTCAACAGAATCCAATTAGGACAGCTGATTCCTTGGAGCGGAATGAGATT
TTGGAAGCTGATACTGTTGACATGGCTACTACAAAAGATCCTGCTACAGTTGATGTCTCTGGAACTGGCA
GACCTTCCCCTCAAAATGAAGGATGTACATCTAAACTGGAAATGCCACTGGAGAGCAAATGTACATCATT
TCCCCAGGCTTTATGTGTCCAGTGGAAAAATGCTTATGCTCTCAGCTGGTTAGACTGTATCCTGTCAGCT
TTGGTGCACTCGGAAGAGTTAAAGAACACCGTGACTGGACTGTGCTCGAAGGAGGAATCTATATTCTGGC
GGTTGCTTACAAAATATAATCAAGCAAATACACTTCTATATACCAGTCAATTGAGTGGTGTTAAAGATGG
AGATTGTAAAAAACTTACCTCAGAAATATTTGCAGAGATAGAGACCTGTCTGAATGAAGTTAGAGATGAA
ATTTTTATTAGCCTTCAGCCCCAGCTTAGATGCACATTAGGTGATATGGAAAGCCCTGTGTTTGCATTTC
CCCTGCTCTTAAAACTAGAAACCCACATTGAAAAGCTCTTCCTATATTCTTTTTCTTGGGACTTTGAATG
TTCGCAGTGTGGACACCAATATCAAAACAGGCATATGAAGAGTCTGGTCACCTTTACAAATGTCATCCCT
GAGTGGCACCCACTTAATGCTGCCCATTTTGGTCCATGTAACAATTGCAACAGTAAATCACAAATAAGAA
AAATGGTATTAGAAAAAGTATCTCCCATATTCATGTTGCACTTTGTAGAAGGCTTACCACAGAATGACTT
GCAGCACTATGCATTTCATTTTGAAGGCTGTCTTTATCAGATAACTTCTGTAATTCAGTATCGAGCAAAT
AATCATTTTATAACATGGATTTTAGATGCTGATGGAAGTTGGCTGGAATGTGATGACTTAAAAGGCCCAT
GTTCTGAAAGGCACAAGAAATTTGAAGTTCCTGCTTCAGAGATACATATTGTTATTTGGGAAAGAAAAAT
ATCCCAAGTGACAGATAAAGAAGCTGCCTGCCTTCCACTTAAAAAGACTAATGACCAACACGCTCTCAGT
AATGAGAAACCAGTATCTTTAACATCGTGTTCTGTGGGTGATGCTGCCTCAGCTGAAACAGCCTCAGTAA
CTCACCCTAAAGATATATCAGTTGCCCCTCGTACTCTTTCACAGGACACAGCTGTAACTCATGGAGATCA
TTTACTTTCAGGTCCAAAAGGTTTGGTTGACAATATTTTACCTCTGACACTTGAAGAAACTATCCAGAAA
ACAGCCTCAGTTTCACAGTTAAATTCTGAAGCTTTCCTGTTAGAAAATAAACCTGTAGCAGAAAATACAG
GAATTCTCAAAACCAATACTTTGCTATCACAAGAATCACTAATGGCTTCTTCAGTATCAGCTCCATGTAA
TGAAAAGCTTATTCAAGACCAATTTGTGGACATAAGTTTTCCATCCCAAGTTGTAAATACAAACATGCAG
TCAGTACAGCTGAATACAGAAGATACTGTAAATACTAAATCTGTGAATAATACTGATGCTACTGGTCTTA
TACAGGGAGTGAAGTCAGTAGAAATTGAGAAGGACGCTCAGTTAAAACAATTCCTTACACCAAAAACTGA
ACAATTAAAACCAGAACGTGTCACATCTCAGGTATCTAATTTGAAGAAAAAAGAAACTACAGCAGATTCT
CAAACCACAACATCTAAGTCATTACAGAATCAGTCTCTGAAAGAAAATCAGAAGAAGCCATTTGTGGGAA
GTTGGGTTAAAGGCTTAATAAGCAGGGGTGCTTCTTTTATGCCACTCTGTGTTTCAGCTCATAATAGAAA
CACTATAACTGATTTACAACCTTCAGTTAAAGGGGTAAATAATTTTGGTGGCTTTAAAACTAAAGGTATA
AACCAGAAGGCCAGCCACGTATCCAAGAAAGCTCGTAAGAGTGCAAGTAAGCCTCCTCCCATCAGTAAGC
CACCAGCAGGCCCTCCATCGTCTAATGGCACAGCTGCCCACCCACATGCTCATGCTGCTTCAGAAGTTTT
GGAAAAGTCTGGAAGCACCTCATGTGGAGCTCAACTCAACCACAGTTCTTATGGGAATGGTATTTCTTCA
GCAAACCATGAAGACTTGGTGGAAGGTCAGATTCATAAACTTCGTCTAAAACTTCGTAAAAAGCTAAAGG
CAGAAAAGAAGAAATTAGCTGCTCTTATGTCTTCCCCGCAAAGCAGAACAGTTCGAAGTGAAAATCTAGA
ACAGGTGCCCCAGGATGGGTCTCCAAATGATTGTGAATCAATAGAGGACTTGTTAAATGAGCTACCATAT
CCAATTGATATTGCCAGTGAGTCTGCATGCACCACTGTTCCTGGTGTTTCCCTGTACAGTAGTCAAACTC
ATGAAGAAATTTTAGCGGAATTATTGTCTCCTACACCTGTTTCAACAGAGCTGTCAGAAAATGGGGAAGG
TGACTTTAGGTATTTGGGAATGGGAGATAGTCATATCCCACCACCAGTACCAAGTGAATTCAATGATGTT
TCCCAGAACACACATCTGAGACAGGACCATAATTATTGTAGCCCCACCAAGAAAAATCCATGTGAAGTTC
AGCCAGACTCTCTGACAAATAATGCCTGCGTTAGAACATTAAACTTGGAGAGTCCGATGAAGACTGATAT
TTTCGATGAGTTTTTTTCCTCCTCAGCATTAAATGCTTTAGCAAATGACACATTAGACCTACCTCATTTC
GATGAATATCTGTTTGAGAATTATTGACTCGAGCATGCATCTAGAGGGCCCTATTCTATAGTGTCACCTA
AATGCTAGAGCTCGCTGATCAGCCTCGACTGTGCCTTCTAGTTGCCAGCCATCTGTTGTTTGCCCCTCCC
CCGTGCCTTCCTTGACCCTGGAAGGTGCCACTCCCACTGTCCTTTCCTAATAAAATGAGGAAATTGCATC
GCATTGTCTGAGTAGGTGTCATTCTATTCTGGGGGGTGGGGTGGGGCAGGACAGCAAGGGGGAGGATTGG
GAAGACAATAGCAGGCATGCTGGGGATGCGGTGGGCTCTATGGCTTCTGAGGCGGAAAGAACCAGCTGGG
GCTCTAGGGGGTATCCCC
[124 nt withheld, positions 4569-4692]
C
[91 nt withheld, positions 4694-4784]
A
[49 nt withheld, positions 4786-4834]
CCTTTGACGTTGGAGTCCACGTTCTTT
[37 nt withheld, positions 4862-4898]
ACCCTATCTCGGTCTATTCTTTTGATTTATAAGGGATTTTGCCGATTTCGGCCTATTGGTTAAAAAATGA
GCTGATTTAACAAAAATTTAACGCGAATTAATTCTGTGGAATGTGTGTCAGTTAGGGTGTGGAAAGTCCC
CAGGCTCCCCAGCAGGCAGAAGTATGCAAAGCATGCATCTCAATTAGTCAGCAACCAGGTGTGGAAAGTC
CCCAGGCTCCCCAGCAGGCAGAAGTATGCAAAGCATGCATCTCAATTAGTCAGCAACCATAGTCCCGCCC
CTAACTCCGCCCATCCCGCCCCTAACTCCGCCCAGTTCCGCCCATTCTCCGCCCCATGGCTGACTAATTT
TTTTTATTTATGCAGAGGCCGAGGCCGCCTCTGCCTCTGAGCTATTCCAGAAGTAGTGAGGAGGCTTTTT
TGGAGGCCTAGGCTTTTGCAAAAAGCTCCCGGGAGCTTGTATATCCATTTTCGGATCTGATCAAGAGACA
GGATGAGGATCGTTTCGCATGATTGAACAAGATGGATTGCACGCAGGTTCTCCGGCCGCTTGGGTGGAGA
GGCTATTCGGCTATGACTGGGCACAACAGACAATCGGCTGCTCTGATGCCGCCGTGTTCCGGCTGTCAGC
GCAGGGGCGCCCGGTTCTTTTTGTCAAGACCGACCTGTCCGGTGCCCTGAATGAACTGCAGGACGAGGCA
GCGCGGCTATCGTGGCTGGCCACGACGGGCGTTCCTTGCGCAGCTGTGCTCGACGTTGTCACTGAAGCGG
GAAGGGACTGGCTGCTATTGGGCGAAGTGCCGGGGCAGGATCTCCTGTCATCTCACCTTGCTCCTGCCGA
GAAAGTATCCATCATGGCTGATGCAATGCGGCGGCTGCATACGCTTGATCCGGCTACCTGCCCATTCGAC
CACCAAGCGAAACATCGCATCGAGCGAGCACGTACTCGGATGGAAGCCGGTCTTGTCGATCAGGATGATC
TGGACGAAGAGCATCAGGGGCTCGCGCCAGCCGAACTGTTCGCCAGGCTCAAGGCGCGCATGCCCGACGG
CGAGGATCTCGTCGTGACCCATGGCGATGCCTGCTTGCCGAATATCATGGTGGAAAATGGCCGCTTTTCT
GGATTCATCGACTGTGGCCGGCTGGGTGTGGCGGACCGCTATCAGGACATAGCGTTGGCTACCCGTGATA
TTGCTGAAGAGCTTGGCGGCGAATGGGCTGACCGCTTCCTCGTGCTTTACGGTATCGCCGCTCCCGATTC
GCAGCGCATCGCCTTCTATCGCCTTCTTGACGAGTTCTTCTGAGCGGGACTCTGGGGTTCGAAATGACCG
ACCAAGCGACGCCCAACCTGCCATCACGAGATTTCGATTCCACCGCCGCCTTCTATGAAAGGTTGGGCTT
CGGAATCGTTTTCCGGGACGCCGGCTGGATGATCCTCCAGCGCGGGGATCTCATGCTGGAGTTCTTCGCC
CACCCCAACTTGTTTATTGCAGCTTATAATGGTTACAAATAAAGCAATAGCATCACAAATTTCACAAATA
AAGCATTTTTTTCACTGCATTCTAGTTGTGGTTTGTCCAAACTCATCAATGTATCTTATCATGTCTGTAT
ACCGTCGACCTCTAGCTAGAGCTTGGCGTAATCATGGTCATAGCTGTTTCCTGTGTGAAATTGTTATCCG
CTCACAATTCCACACAACATACGAGCCGGAAGCATAAAGTGTAAAGCCTGGGGTGCCTAATGAGTGAGCT
AACTCACATTAATTGCGTTGCGCTCACTGCCCGCTTTCCAGTCGGGAAACCTGTCGTGCCAGCTGCATTA
ATGAATCGGCCAACGCGCGGGGAGAGGCGGTTTGCGTATTGGGCGCTCTTCCGCTTCCTCGCTCACTGAC
TCGCTGCGCTCGGTCGTTCGGCTGCGGCGAGCGGTATCAGCTCACTCAAAGGCGGTAATACGGTTATCCA
CAGAATCAGGGGATAACGCAGGAAAGAACATGTGAGCAAAAGGCCAGCAAAAGGCCAGGAACCGTAAAAA
GGCCGCGTTGCTGGCGTTTTTCCATAGGCTCCGCCCCCCTGACGAGCATCACAAAAATCGACGCTCAAGT
CAGAGGTGGCGAAACCCGACAGGACTATAAAGATACCAGGCGTTTCCCCCTGGAAGCTCCCTCGTGCGCT
CTCCTGTTCCGACCCTGCCGCTTACCGGATACCTGTCCGCCTTTCTCCCTTCGGGAAGCGTGGCGCTTTC
TCATAGCTCACGCTGTAGGTATCTCAGTTCGGTGTAGGTCGTTCGCTCCAAGCTGGGCTGTGTGCACGAA
CCCCCCGTTCAGCCCGACCGCTGCGCCTTATCCGGTAACTATCGTCTTGAGTCCAACCCGGTAAGACACG
ACTTATCGCCACTGGCAGCAGCCACTGGTAACAGGATTAGCAGAGCGAGGTATGTAGGCGGTGCTACAGA
GTTCTTGAAGTGGTGGCCTAACTACGGCTACACTAGAAGAACAGTATTTGGTATCTGCGCTCTGCTGAAG
CCAGTTACCTTCGGAAAAAGAGTTGGTAGCTCTTGATCCGGCAAACAAACCACCGCTGGTAGCGGTGGTT
TTTTTGTTTGCAAGCAGCAGATTACGCGCAGAAAAAAAGGATCTCAAGAAGATCCTTTGATCTTTTCTAC
GGGGTCTGACGCTCAGTGGAACGAAAACTCACGTTAAGGGATTTTGGTCATGAGATTATCAAAAAGGATC
TTCACCTAGATCCTTTTAAATTAAAAATGAAGTTTTAAATCAATCTAAAGTATATATGAGTAAACTTGGT
CTGACAGTTACCAATGCTTAATCAGTGAGGCACCTATCTCAGCGATCTGTCTATTTCGTTCATCCATAGT
TGCCTGACTCCCCGTCGTGTAGATAACTACGATACGGGAGGGCTTACCATCTGGCCCCAGTGCTGCAATG
ATACCGCGAGACCCACGCTCACCGGCTCCAGATTTATCAGCAATAAACCAGCCAGCCGGAAGGGCCGAGC
GCAGAAGTGGTCCTGCAACTTTATCCGCCTCCATCCAGTCTATTAATTGTTGCCGGGAAGCTAGAGTAAG
TAGTTCGCCAGTTAATAGTTTGCGCAACGTTGTTGCCATTGCTACAGGCATCGTGGTGTCACGCTCGTCG
TTTGGTATGGCTTCATTCAGCTCCGGTTCCCAACGATCAAGGCGAGTTACATGATCCCCCATGTTGTGCA
AAAAAGCGGTTAGCTCCTTCGGTCCTCCGATCGTTGTCAGAAGTAAGTTGGCCGCAGTGTTATCACTCAT
GGTTATGGCAGCACTGCATAATTCTCTTACTGTCATGCCATCCGTAAGATGCTTTTCTGTGACTGGTGAG
TACTCAACCAAGTCATTCTGAGAATAGTGTATGCGGCGACCGAGTTGCTCTTGCCCGGCGTCAATACGGG
ATAATACCGCGCCACATAGCAGAACTTTAAAAGTGCTCATCATTGGAAAACGTTCTTCGGGGCGAAAACT
CTCAAGGATCTTACCGCTGTTGAGATCCAGTTCGATGTAACCCACTCGTGCACCCAACTGATCTTCAGCA
TCTTTTACTTTCACCAGCGTTTCTGGGTGAGCAAAAACAGGAAGGCAAAATGCCGCAAAAAAGGGAATAA
GGGCGACACGGAAATGTTGAATACTCATACTCTTCCTTTTTCAATATTATTGAAGCATTTATCAGGGTTA
TTGTCTCATGAGCGGATACATATTTGAATGTATTTAGAAAAATAAACAAATAGGGGTTCCGCGCACATTT
CCCCGAAAAGTGCCACCTGACGTC
